>Addgene plasmid #70910 | pFOSGE_COF2B08 | depositor partial sequence | sequence record 126852 | insert
ATGGCAGCAGCTATCAATGGTGTTTTCCCACCCACATTGCAGGAGCTGGTAAAGAAGTCCAAGGTGCTGG
TCGTGGGCGCCGGCGGAATCGGCTGCGAGGTGCTCAAAAACCTTGTGCTTAGCGGCTTTACAGACATCGA
AATTATCGATCTGGACACAATTGATCTTAGCAACTTGAACCGACAGTTCCTATTCCATCGCGAGCACGTT
GGAAAATCTAAGGCACGGGTGGCTAGGGAAAGCGCACTGAGCTTCAATCCGGACGCTAAGATAACCGCTT
ACCACGACAGTGTAACATCTACTGATTATGGCGTCAACTTCTTTAAGAAGTTCGATTTGGTGCTCAGCGC
CTTGGACAACAGGGCCGCCAGGAATCATGTAAATCGCATGTGCCTCAATGCGGATGTCCCGCTGATCGAG
AGCGGCACCGCCGGCTACAATGGCCAGGTGGAACTGATCAAGCGTGGACTCACCCAGTGCTACGAGTGCA
CTCCAAAAGACAAACAGCGAAGCTTCCCGGGCTGCACCATACGCAATACGCCCTCCGAACCGATTCACTG
CATTGTCTGGGCCAAGCATCTCTTTAATCAACTGTTTGGTGAGTCCTTGGAAGATGAGGATATTTCTCCT
GATGCTGCTGATCCCGATGCAAAAGAAAAAGACGGCGGCGATGGAAATGGCGAGCCCAAAGGCGATGGGA
AGGAAAAAGGCGAAGAGTCAAAAGAGGAAAAGGAGGCCAAGGAGGATACTGCCAACGGCAACATAATGCG
CATTAATACTCGCCAATGGGCCAAGGACTGCAACTATGATGCGGGCAAGCTGTTCAACAAGTTCTTTAAC
GAGGACATTACCTATTTGTTGCGTATGTCGAATTTGTGGAAGACCCGCAAGGCACCCGTGCCCGTGCAGT
GGGATACCCTGCTGCCCGAAGGATCCTCCGGTGATCAGAAGGATGTGGCCAAGCAGCATCACAAGGTGTG
GTCCATCGAGGAGTGCGCTCAGGTCTTTGCCAATTCATTAAAAGAGTTGAGCGCTAACTTCCTGAAACTC
GAAGGCGACGATACTCTGGCTTGGGACAAGGACGACCAGCCAGCCATGGATTTCGTGGCGGCCTGCGCCA
ACGTGCGATCCCACATTTTCGACATTGAGCGAAAGTCAAGGTTCGAGATTAAGTCAATGGCGGGAAACAT
TATTCCTGCTATTGCCACCACAAATGCGATTACGGCGGGAATTTCCGTGATGCGGGCTTTCAAAGTGCTG
GAGGCCAAGTGGGAGCAGTGCAAGGCCGTCTATGCCCGACTTAGACCAAATGCACGAAATCACTTCCTTG
TACCGGACGCTTCTCTTCCTGGCCCCAATCCCAATTGCCATGTATGCGCCAGCGATCCGGCCATTACTCT
CAAGATCGATACGAAGCGCATGCGTATAAAGGAGCTGCGTGACGAGGTCCTGGTTAAGACGCTCAACATG
TTGAATCCGGATGTGACTGTGCAGAGCAATGGCTCCATTTTAATCTCCTCAGAGGAGGGCGAGACCGAAT
GCAATGACGGCAAGCTCCTAAGCGAATTAAACATTGTGGATGGTGTGATCCTCAAGTGCGACGACTTCTT
CCAGAACTACGAGTTGAGTATTATCATTTCCCACTTCGATGCGGAGCGCGATGAAAACTTGTTCGAAGTC
GTAGCAGATGCCTCACAGCTGAAGCCAAAGGATGAGGATCAGAAGGAGGCCGTGAAAGACAAGGAGGATG
AACCGAAATCGGCTAAGAAGCGTTCTACCAACGGGGAAGGAGACTCAAAGGACGATGGACCCTCCACTTC
GAAGCGCAGCCGGCCCAACGAAGTGGTTGAGGAAGATGACGATGACTGTCTGGTAATCGAGGAAGACGAA
GACCAAGCAGATGTTGTTGTCGTGGCCACAGACAAGCTCTCTGTGCAGAGTCCCCCAAAATCGGGCTCCA
AGCGCAAGCCATGTGAAGTAATCGAGGATGAGGATATCACCGAGATTTTGGAGTCGTCTGACGACGAACC
CGCGGGACCAACCAAGTGCAAACGTTCCCGCCTGGACGATTCGAACCCCGTGGCAGTCATCAGTATCGAT
