>Addgene plasmid #70910 | pFOSGE_COF2B08 | addgene partial sequence | sequence record 130416 | M13-Rev 5'-CAGGAAACAGCTATGACC-3'
ATAATGATTTTATTTTGACTGATAGTGACCTGTTCGTTGCAACAAATTGATAAGCAATGCTTTCTTATAA
TGCCAACTTTGTACAAGAAAGCTGGGTCATCGATACTGATGACTGCCACGGGGTTCGAATCGTCCAGGCG
GGAACGTTTGCACTTGGTTGGTCCCGCGGGTTCGTCGTCAGACGACTCCAAAATCTCGGTGATATCCTCA
TCCTCGATTACTTCACATGGCTTGCGCTTGGAGCCCGATTTTGGGGGACTCTGCACAGAGAGCTTGTCTG
TGGCCACGACAACAACATCTGCTTGGTCTTCGTCTTCCTCGATTACCAGACAGTCATCGTCATCTTCCTC
AACCACTTCGTTGGGCCGGCTGCGCTTCGAAGTGGAGGGTCCATCGTCCTTTGAGTCTCCTTCCCCGTTG
GTAGAACGCTTCTTAGCCGATTTCGGTTCATCCTCCTTGTCTTTCACGGCCTCCTTCTGATCCTCATCCT
TTGGCTTCAGCTGTGAGGCATCTGCTACGACTTCGAACAAGTTTTCATCGCGCTCCGCATCGAAGTGGGA
AATGATAATACTCAACTCGTAGTTCTGGAAGAAGTCGTCGCACTTGAGGATCACACCATCCACAATGTTT
AATTCGCTTAGGAGCTTGCCGTCATTGCATTCGGTCTCGCCCTCCTCTGAGGAGATTAAAATGGAGCCAT
TGCTCTGCACAGTCACATCCGGATTCAACATGTTGAGCGTCTTAACCAGGACCTCGTCACGCAGCTCCTT
