[The description below was written by a language model from this plasmid's Addgene catalogue record.]
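Description:
pFOSGE_COF2B08 is a Gateway entry clone built on the Invitrogen pDONR221 donor backbone and carrying the Drosophila melanogaster gene Uba2 (CG7528, also known as SAE2), recorded as an insert of about 2.1 kb corresponding to transcript FBtr0076734. Uba2 encodes a subunit of the SUMO-activating E1 enzyme. The plasmid is maintained in standard E. coli cloning strains as a high-copy plasmid under kanamycin selection. No feature table accompanies the record, so the exact insert boundaries, the presence or absence of a stop codon, and the individual backbone elements are not documented here.

As an entry clone made by Gateway recombination, the insert would be expected to sit between attL sites generated when an attB-flanked fragment recombines with the attP sites of pDONR221, displacing the donor vector's counter-selection cassette. M13 forward and reverse priming sites flank the insert for sequence verification. An entry vector of this type does not itself provide a promoter, tag or reporter for expression in eukaryotic cells, and none is listed in the record. Its role is instead to serve as a shuttle source from which the Uba2 insert can be transferred by LR recombination into destination vectors that supply those elements.

The associated publication concerns the context-dependent regulatory functions of transcriptional regulators, which suggests that this clone belongs to a collection of fly factor entry clones prepared for systematic transfer into assay vectors. The record states the purpose only as "Gateway entry clone" and names no specific destination vector.
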