Addgene plasmid #70910: pFOSGE_COF2B08
Purpose: Gateway entry clone
Depositing lab: Alexander Stark. Depositing organization: Research Institute of Molecular Pathology (IMP). Publication: Transcriptional regulators form diverse groups with context-dependent regulatory functions. Stampfel G, Kazmar T, Frank O, Wienerroither S, Reiter F, Stark A. Nature. 2015 Nov 9. doi: 10.1038/nature15545. PubMed 26550828.
Backbone
  Vector backbone: pDONR221
  Backbone manufacturer: Invitrogen
  Backbone size w/o insert (bp): 4762
  Vector type: Gateway entry vector
Growth in bacteria
  Bacterial resistance: Kanamycin, 50 μg/mL
  Growth temperature: 37°C
  Growth strain: DH5alpha
  Copy number: High Copy
Gene/Insert
  Gene/Insert name: Uba2 (alt names: FBgn0029113; CG7528, FBtr0076734)
  Species: D. melanogaster (fly)
  Insert size (bp): 2100
  Entrez Gene: Uba2 (a.k.a. Dmel_CG7528, CG7528, DmSAE2, DmSae2, DmUba2, Dmel\CG7528, Dmuba2, L36, SAE2, Sae2, UBA2, Ubc2, dUba2, sip2, uba2)
  Cloning method: Gateway Cloning
  Sequencing primers: 5′ M13-F20; 3′ M13R
Terms and licenses: Academic/Nonprofit Terms; Industry Terms: Not Available to Industry
How to cite: pFOSGE_COF2B08 was a gift from Alexander Stark (Addgene plasmid # 70910 ; http://n2t.net/addgene:70910 ; RRID:Addgene_70910)
